>Addgene plasmid #130809 | pAG244 iFAST | depositor full sequence | sequence record 250340 | pAG244 iFAST sequence 4380 bps
TAGTTATTAATAGTAATCAATTACGGGGTCATTAGTTCATAGCCCATATATGGAGTTCCGCGTTACATAA
CTTACGGTAAATGGCCCGCCTGGCTGACCGCCCAACGACCCCCGCCCATTGACGTCAATAATGACGTATG
TTCCCATAGTAACGCCAATAGGGACTTTCCATTGACGTCAATGGGTGGAGTATTTACGGTAAACTGCCCA
CTTGGCAGTACATCAAGTGTATCATATGCCAAGTACGCCCCCTATTGACGTCAATGACGGTAAATGGCCC
GCCTGGCATTATGCCCAGTACATGACCTTATGGGACTTTCCTACTTGGCAGTACATCTACGTATTAGTCA
TCGCTATTACCATGGTGATGCGGTTTTGGCAGTACATCAATGGGCGTGGATAGCGGTTTGACTCACGGGG
ATTTCCAAGTCTCCACCCCATTGACGTCAATGGGAGTTTGTTTTGGCACCAAAATCAACGGGACTTTCCA
AAATGTCGTAACAACTCCGCCCCATTGACGCAAATGGGCGGTAGGCGTGTACGGTGGGAGGTCTATATAA
GCAGAGCTGGTTTAGTGAACCGTCAGATCCGCTAGCGCTACCGGACTCAGATCTGCCACCATGGAGCATG
TTGCCTTTGGCAGTGAGGACATCGAGAACACTCTGGCCAAAATGGACGACGGACAACTGGATGGGTTGGC
CTTTGGCGCAATTCAGCTCGATGGTGACGGGAATATCCTGCAGTACAATGCTGCTGAAGGAGACATCACA
GGCAGAGATCCCAAACAGGTGATTGGGAAGAACTTCTTCAAGGATGTTGCACCTGGAACGGATTCTCCCG
AGTTTTACGGCAAATTCAAGGAAGGCGTAGCGTCAGGGAATCTGAACACCATGTTCGAATGGATGATACC
GACAAGCAGGGGACCAACCAAGGTCAAGATACACATGAAGAAAGCCCTTTCCGGTGACAGCTATTGGGTC
TTTGTGAAACGGGTGGGATCCGAACAAAAGCTTATTTCTGAAGAGGACTTGTAATAGCCCGGGTAAGCGG
CCGCGACTCTAGATCATAATCAGCCATACCACATTTGTAGAGGTTTTACTTGCTTTAAAAAACCTCCCAC
ACCTCCCCCTGAACCTGAAACATAAAATGAATGCAATTGTTGTTGTTAACTTGTTTATTGCAGCTTATAA
TGGTTACAAATAAAGCAATAGCATCACAAATTTCACAAATAAAGCATTTTTTTCACTGCATTCTAGTTGT
GGTTTGTCCAAACTCATCAATGTATCTTAAGGCGTAAATTGTAAGCGTTAATATTTTGTTAAAATTCGCG
TTAAATTTTTGTTAAATCAGCTCATTTTTTAACCAATAGGCCGAAATCGGCAAAATCCCTTATAAATCAA
AAGAATAGACCGAGATAGGGT
[37 nt withheld, positions 1422-1458]
AAAGAACGTGGACTCCAACGTCAAAGG
[49 nt withheld, positions 1486-1534]
T
[91 nt withheld, positions 1536-1626]
G
[124 nt withheld, positions 1628-1751]
CAGGTGGCACTTTTCGGGGAAATGTGCGCGGAACCCCTATTTGTTTATTTTTCTAAATACATTCAAATAT
GTATCCGCTCATGAGACAATAACCCTGATAAATGCTTCAATAATATTGAAAAAGGAAGAGTCCTGAGGCG
GAAAGAACCAGCTGTGGAATGTGTGTCAGTTAGGGTGTGGAAAGTCCCCAGGCTCCCCAGCAGGCAGAAG
TATGCAAAGCATGCATCTCAATTAGTCAGCAACCAGGTGTGGAAAGTCCCCAGGCTCCCCAGCAGGCAGA
AGTATGCAAAGCATGCATCTCAATTAGTCAGCAACCATAGTCCCGCCCCTAACTCCGCCCATCCCGCCCC
TAACTCCGCCCAGTTCCGCCCATTCTCCGCCCCATGGCTGACTAATTTTTTTTATTTATGCAGAGGCCGA
GGCCGCCTCGGCCTCTGAGCTATTCCAGAAGTAGTGAGGAGGCTTTTTTGGAGGCCTAGGCTTTTGCAAA
GATCGATCAAGAGACAGGATGAGGATCGTTTCGCATGATTGAACAAGATGGATTGCACGCAGGTTCTCCG
GCCGCTTGGGTGGAGAGGCTATTCGGCTATGACTGGGCACAACAGACAATCGGCTGCTCTGATGCCGCCG
TGTTCCGGCTGTCAGCGCAGGGGCGCCCGGTTCTTTTTGTCAAGACCGACCTGTCCGGTGCCCTGAATGA
ACTGCAAGACGAGGCAGCGCGGCTATCGTGGCTGGCCACGACGGGCGTTCCTTGCGCAGCTGTGCTCGAC
GTTGTCACTGAAGCGGGAAGGGACTGGCTGCTATTGGGCGAAGTGCCGGGGCAGGATCTCCTGTCATCTC
ACCTTGCTCCTGCCGAGAAAGTATCCATCATGGCTGATGCAATGCGGCGGCTGCATACGCTTGATCCGGC
TACCTGCCCATTCGACCACCAAGCGAAACATCGCATCGAGCGAGCACGTACTCGGATGGAAGCCGGTCTT
GTCGATCAGGATGATCTGGACGAAGAGCATCAGGGGCTCGCGCCAGCCGAACTGTTCGCCAGGCTCAAGG
CGAGCATGCCCGACGGCGAGGATCTCGTCGTGACCCATGGCGATGCCTGCTTGCCGAATATCATGGTGGA
AAATGGCCGCTTTTCTGGATTCATCGACTGTGGCCGGCTGGGTGTGGCGGACCGCTATCAGGACATAGCG
TTGGCTACCCGTGATATTGCTGAAGAGCTTGGCGGCGAATGGGCTGACCGCTTCCTCGTGCTTTACGGTA
TCGCCGCTCCCGATTCGCAGCGCATCGCCTTCTATCGCCTTCTTGACGAGTTCTTCTGAGCGGGACTCTG
GGGTTCGAAATGACCGACCAAGCGACGCCCAACCTGCCATCACGAGATTTCGATTCCACCGCCGCCTTCT
ATGAAAGGTTGGGCTTCGGAATCGTTTTCCGGGACGCCGGCTGGATGATCCTCCAGCGCGGGGATCTCAT
GCTGGAGTTCTTCGCCCACCCTAGGGGGAGGCTAACTGAAACACGGAAGGAGACAATACCGGAAGGAACC
CGCGCTATGACGGCAATAAAAAGACAGAATAAAACGCACGGTGTTGGGTCGTTTGTTCATAAACGCGGGG
TTCGGTCCCAGGGCTGGCACTCTGTCGATACCCCACCGAGACCCCATTGGGGCCAATACGCCCGCGTTTC
TTCCTTTTCCCCACCCCACCCCCCAAGTTCGGGTGAAGGCCCAGGGCTCGCAGCCAACGTCGGGGCGGCA
GGCCCTGCCATAGCCTCAGGTTACTCATATATACTTTAGATTGATTTAAAACTTCATTTTTAATTTAAAA
GGATCTAGGTGAAGATCCTTTTTGATAATCTCATGACCAAAATCCCTTAACGTGAGTTTTCGTTCCACTG
AGCGTCAGACCCCGTAGAAAAGATCAAAGGATCTTCTTGAGATCCTTTTTTTCTGCGCGTAATCTGCTGC
TTGCAAACAAAAAAACCACCGCTACCAGCGGTGGTTTGTTTGCCGGATCAAGAGCTACCAACTCTTTTTC
CGAAGGTAACTGGCTTCAGCAGAGCGCAGATACCAAATACTGTCCTTCTAGTGTAGCCGTAGTTAGGCCA
CCACTTCAAGAACTCTGTAGCACCGCCTACATACCTCGCTCTGCTAATCCTGTTACCAGTGGCTGCTGCC
AGTGGCGATAAGTCGTGTCTTACCGGGTTGGACTCAAGACGATAGTTACCGGATAAGGCGCAGCGGTCGG
GCTGAACGGGGGGTTCGTGCACACAGCCCAGCTTGGAGCGAACGACCTACACCGAACTGAGATACCTACA
GCGTGAGCTATGAGAAAGCGCCACGCTTCCCGAAGGGAGAAAGGCGGACAGGTATCCGGTAAGCGGCAGG
GTCGGAACAGGAGAGCGCACGAGGGAGCTTCCAGGGGGAAACGCCTGGTATCTTTATAGTCCTGTCGGGT
TTCGCCACCTCTGACTTGAGCGTCGATTTTTGTGATGCTCGTCAGGGGGGCGGAGCCTATGGAAAAACGC
CAGCAACGCGGCCTTTTTACGGTTCCTGGCCTTTTGCTGGCCTTTTGCTCACATGTTCTTTCCTGCGTTA
TCCCCTGATTCTGTGGATAACCGTATTACCGCCATGCAT
Features (pLannotate 1.2.2; 15 found; start..end, strand, type, name):
     61..364     +  enhancer       CMV enhancer: human cytomegalovirus immediate early enhancer
    365..568     +  promoter       CMV promoter: human cytomegalovirus (CMV) immediate early promoter
    591..614     +  misc_feature   MCS (fragment): multiple cloning site
    621..995     +  CDS            Y-FAST: small protein tag, derived from photoactive yellow protein, that allows in vivo fluorescent labeling by addition of a cell-permeant fluorogen (Plamont et al., 2016)
   1005..1031    +  CDS            Myc (fragment): Myc (human c-Myc proto-oncogene) epitope tag
   1062..1145    +  CDS            large T antigen (fragment): large T antigen from SV40 (simian virus 40)
   1168..1289    +  polyA_signal   SV40 poly(A) signal: SV40 polyadenylation signal
   1323..1751    -  rep_origin     f1 ori (sequence partly withheld): f1 bacteriophage origin of replication; arrow indicates direction of (+) strand synthesis
   1778..1882    +  promoter       AmpR promoter: bla
   1884..2241    +  promoter       SV40 promoter: SV40 enhancer and early promoter
   2276..3070    +  CDS            NeoR/KanR: aminoglycoside phosphotransferase from Tn5; aph(3')-II (or nptII); confers resistance to neomycin, kanamycin, and G418 (Geneticin®)
   3091..3243    +  CDS            ble (fragment): BLE_KLEPN - Experimental evidence at protein level: Swiss-Prot protein existence level 1. Binding protein with a strong affinity to the bleomycin family of antibiotics. Binds to CL990; an antimitotic-antibiotic compound. From Klebsiella pneumoniae.
   3302..3349    +  polyA_signal   HSV TK poly(A) signal: herpes simplex virus thymidine kinase polyadenylation signal (Cole and Stacy, 1985)
   3440..3456    -  polyA_signal   bGH poly(A) signal (fragment): bovine growth hormone polyadenylation signal
   3678..4266    +  rep_origin     ori: high-copy-number ColE1/pMB1/pBR322/pUC origin of replication
