>Addgene plasmid #130809 | pAG244 iFAST | addgene full sequence | sequence record 254932 | Addgene NGS Result
CATTAGTTCATAGCCCATATATGGAGTTCCGCGTTACATAACTTACGGTAAATGGCCCGCCTGGCTGACC
GCCCAACGACCCCCGCCCATTGACGTCAATAATGACGTATGTTCCCATAGTAACGCCAATAGGGACTTTC
CATTGACGTCAATGGGTGGAGTATTTACGGTAAACTGCCCACTTGGCAGTACATCAAGTGTATCATATGC
CAAGTACGCCCCCTATTGACGTCAATGACGGTAAATGGCCCGCCTGGCATTATGCCCAGTACATGACCTT
ATGGGACTTTCCTACTTGGCAGTACATCTACGTATTAGTCATCGCTATTACCATGGTGATGCGGTTTTGG
CAGTACATCAATGGGCGTGGATAGCGGTTTGACTCACGGGGATTTCCAAGTCTCCACCCCATTGACGTCA
ATGGGAGTTTGTTTTGGCACCAAAATCAACGGGACTTTCCAAAATGTCGTAACAACTCCGCCCCATTGAC
GCAAATGGGCGGTAGGCGTGTACGGTGGGAGGTCTATATAAGCAGAGCTGGTTTAGTGAACCGTCAGATC
CGCTAGCGCTACCGGACTCAGATCTGCCACCATGGAGCATGTTGCCTTTGGCAGTGAGGACATCGAGAAC
ACTCTGGCCAAAATGGACGACGGACAACTGGATGGGTTGGCCTTTGGCGCAATTCAGCTCGATGGTGACG
GGAATATCCTGCAGTACAATGCTGCTGAAGGAGACATCACAGGCAGAGATCCCAAACAGGTGATTGGGAA
GAACTTCTTCAAGGATGTTGCACCTGGAACGGATTCTCCCGAGTTTTACGGCAAATTCAAGGAAGGCGTA
GCGTCAGGGAATCTGAACACCATGTTCGAATGGATGATACCGACAAGCAGGGGACCAACCAAGGTCAAGA
TACACATGAAGAAAGCCCTTTCCGGTGACAGCTATTGGGTCTTTGTGAAACGGGTGGGATCCGAACAAAA
GCTTATTTCTGAAGAGGACTTGTAATAGCCCGGGTAAGCGGCCGCGACTCTAGATCATAATCAGCCATAC
CACATTTGTAGAGGTTTTACTTGCTTTAAAAAACCTCCCACACCTCCCCCTGAACCTGAAACATAAAATG
AATGCAATTGTTGTTGTTAACTTGTTTATTGCAGCTTATAATGGTTACAAATAAAGCAATAGCATCACAA
ATTTCACAAATAAAGCATTTTTTTCACTGCATTCTAGTTGTGGTTTGTCCAAACTCATCAATGTATCTTA
AGGCGTAAATTGTAAGCGTTAATATTTTGTTAAAATTCGCGTTAAATTTTTGTTAAATCAGCTCATTTTT
TAACCAATAGGCCGAAATCGGCAAAATCCCTTATAAATCAAAAGAATAGACCGAGATAGGGT
[37 nt withheld, positions 1393-1429]
AAAGAACGTGGACTCCAACGTCAAAGG
[49 nt withheld, positions 1457-1505]
T
[91 nt withheld, positions 1507-1597]
G
[124 nt withheld, positions 1599-1722]
CAGGTGGCACTTTTCGGGGAAATGTGCGCGGAACCCCTATTTGTTTATTTTTCTAAATACATTCAAATAT
GTATCCGCTCATGAGACAATAACCCTGATAAATGCTTCAATAATATTGAAAAAGGAAGAGTCCTGAGGCG
GAAAGAACCAGCTGTGGAATGTGTGTCAGTTAGGGTGTGGAAAGTCCCCAGGCTCCCCAGCAGGCAGAAG
TATGCAAAGCATGCATCTCAATTAGTCAGCAACCAGGTGTGGAAAGTCCCCAGGCTCCCCAGCAGGCAGA
AGTATGCAAAGCATGCATCTCAATTAGTCAGCAACCATAGTCCCGCCCCTAACTCCGCCCATCCCGCCCC
TAACTCCGCCCAGTTCCGCCCATTCTCCGCCCCATGGCTGACTAATTTTTTTTATTTATGCAGAGGCCGA
GGCCGCCTCGGCCTCTGAGCTATTCCAGAAGTAGTGAGGAGGCTTTTTTGGAGGCCTAGGCTTTTGCAAA
GATCGATCAAGAGACAGGATGAGGATCGTTTCGCATGATTGAACAAGATGGATTGCACGCAGGTTCTCCG
GCCGCTTGGGTGGAGAGGCTATTCGGCTATGACTGGGCACAACAGACAATCGGCTGCTCTGATGCCGCCG
TGTTCCGGCTGTCAGCGCAGGGGCGCCCGGTTCTTTTTGTCAAGACCGACCTGTCCGGTGCCCTGAATGA
ACTGCAAGACGAGGCAGCGCGGCTATCGTGGCTGGCCACGACGGGCGTTCCTTGCGCAGCTGTGCTCGAC
GTTGTCACTGAAGCGGGAAGGGACTGGCTGCTATTGGGCGAAGTGCCGGGGCAGGATCTCCTGTCATCTC
ACCTTGCTCCTGCCGAGAAAGTATCCATCATGGCTGATGCAATGCGGCGGCTGCATACGCTTGATCCGGC
TACCTGCCCATTCGACCACCAAGCGAAACATCGCATCGAGCGAGCACGTACTCGGATGGAAGCCGGTCTT
GTCGATCAGGATGATCTGGACGAAGAGCATCAGGGGCTCGCGCCAGCCGAACTGTTCGCCAGGCTCAAGG
CGAGCATGCCCGACGGCGAGGATCTCGTCGTGACCCATGGCGATGCCTGCTTGCCGAATATCATGGTGGA
AAATGGCCGCTTTTCTGGATTCATCGACTGTGGCCGGCTGGGTGTGGCGGACCGCTATCAGGACATAGCG
TTGGCTACCCGTGATATTGCTGAAGAGCTTGGCGGCGAATGGGCTGACCGCTTCCTCGTGCTTTACGGTA
TCGCCGCTCCCGATTCGCAGCGCATCGCCTTCTATCGCCTTCTTGACGAGTTCTTCTGAGCGGGACTCTG
GGGTTCGAAATGACCGACCAAGCGACGCCCAACCTGCCATCACGAGATTTCGATTCCACCGCCGCCTTCT
ATGAAAGGTTGGGCTTCGGAATCGTTTTCCGGGACGCCGGCTGGATGATCCTCCAGCGCGGGGATCTCAT
GCTGGAGTTCTTCGCCCACCCTAGGGGGAGGCTAACTGAAACACGGAAGGAGACAATACCGGAAGGAACC
CGCGCTATGACGGCAATAAAAAGACAGAATAAAACGCACGGTGTTGGGTCGTTTGTTCATAAACGCGGGG
TTCGGTCCCAGGGCTGGCACTCTGTCGATACCCCACCGAGACCCCATTGGGGCCAATACGCCCGCGTTTC
TTCCTTTTCCCCACCCCACCCCCCAAGTTCGGGTGAAGGCCCAGGGCTCGCAGCCAACGTCGGGGCGGCA
GGCCCTGCCATAGCCTCAGGTTACTCATATATACTTTAGATTGATTTAAAACTTCATTTTTAATTTAAAA
GGATCTAGGTGAAGATCCTTTTTGATAATCTCATGACCAAAATCCCTTAACGTGAGTTTTCGTTCCACTG
AGCGTCAGACCCCGTAGAAAAGATCAAAGGATCTTCTTGAGATCCTTTTTTTCTGCGCGTAATCTGCTGC
TTGCAAACAAAAAAACCACCGCTACCAGCGGTGGTTTGTTTGCCGGATCAAGAGCTACCAACTCTTTTTC
CGAAGGTAACTGGCTTCAGCAGAGCGCAGATACCAAATACTGTTCTTCTAGTGTAGCCGTAGTTAGGCCA
CCACTTCAAGAACTCTGTAGCACCGCCTACATACCTCGCTCTGCTAATCCTGTTACCAGTGGCTGCTGCC
AGTGGCGATAAGTCGTGTCTTACCGGGTTGGACTCAAGACGATAGTTACCGGATAAGGCGCAGCGGTCGG
GCTGAACGGGGGGTTCGTGCACACAGCCCAGCTTGGAGCGAACGACCTACACCGAACTGAGATACCTACA
GCGTGAGCTATGAGAAAGCGCCACGCTTCCCGAAGGGAGAAAGGCGGACAGGTATCCGGTAAGCGGCAGG
GTCGGAACAGGAGAGCGCACGAGGGAGCTTCCAGGGGGAAACGCCTGGTATCTTTATAGTCCTGTCGGGT
TTCGCCACCTCTGACTTGAGCGTCGATTTTTGTGATGCTCGTCAGGGGGGCGGAGCCTATGGAAAAACGC
CAGCAACGCGGCCTTTTTACGGTTCCTGGCCTTTTGCTGGCCTTTTGCTCACATGTTCTTTCCTGCGTTA
TCCCCTGATTCTGTGGATAACCGTATTACCGCCATGCATTAGTTATTAATAGTAATCAATTACGGGGT
Features (pLannotate 1.2.2; 16 found; start..end, strand, type, name):
     32..335     +  enhancer       CMV enhancer: human cytomegalovirus immediate early enhancer
    336..539     +  promoter       CMV promoter: human cytomegalovirus (CMV) immediate early promoter
    562..585     +  misc_feature   MCS (fragment): multiple cloning site
    592..966     +  CDS            Y-FAST: small protein tag, derived from photoactive yellow protein, that allows in vivo fluorescent labeling by addition of a cell-permeant fluorogen (Plamont et al., 2016)
    976..1002    +  CDS            Myc (fragment): Myc (human c-Myc proto-oncogene) epitope tag
   1033..1116    +  CDS            large T antigen (fragment): large T antigen from SV40 (simian virus 40)
   1139..1260    +  polyA_signal   SV40 poly(A) signal: SV40 polyadenylation signal
   1294..1722    -  rep_origin     f1 ori (sequence partly withheld): f1 bacteriophage origin of replication; arrow indicates direction of (+) strand synthesis
   1749..1853    +  promoter       AmpR promoter: bla
   1855..2212    +  promoter       SV40 promoter: SV40 enhancer and early promoter
   2247..3041    +  CDS            NeoR/KanR: aminoglycoside phosphotransferase from Tn5; aph(3')-II (or nptII); confers resistance to neomycin, kanamycin, and G418 (Geneticin®)
   3062..3214    +  CDS            ble (fragment): BLE_KLEPN - Experimental evidence at protein level: Swiss-Prot protein existence level 1. Binding protein with a strong affinity to the bleomycin family of antibiotics. Binds to CL990; an antimitotic-antibiotic compound. From Klebsiella pneumoniae.
   3273..3320    +  polyA_signal   HSV TK poly(A) signal: herpes simplex virus thymidine kinase polyadenylation signal (Cole and Stacy, 1985)
   3411..3427    -  polyA_signal   bGH poly(A) signal (fragment): bovine growth hormone polyadenylation signal
   3649..4237    +  rep_origin     ori: high-copy-number ColE1/pMB1/pBR322/pUC origin of replication
   4352..4380    +  enhancer       CMV enhancer (fragment): human cytomegalovirus immediate early enhancer
