[The description below was written by a language model from this plasmid's Addgene catalogue record and pLannotate feature annotations shown in this document.]
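Description:
pAG244 iFAST is a 4,380 bp mammalian expression plasmid, listed as built on a pIRES backbone, that expresses iFAST (improved fluorescence-activating and absorption-shifting tag, also called FAST2) in mammalian cells. It is maintained in E. coli as a high-copy plasmid through a ColE1/pUC-type origin and also carries an f1 phage origin. A single Tn5 NeoR/KanR gene provides both selections. The bacterial bla (AmpR) promoter drives it for kanamycin resistance, the SV40 enhancer/early promoter drives it for G418 selection in mammalian cells, and an HSV TK polyadenylation signal terminates the transcript. Short matches to ble and to the bGH poly(A) signal are annotated nearby and appear to be backbone remnants.

The payload is a synthetic 375 bp coding sequence inserted by Gibson cloning downstream of the human CMV immediate-early enhancer and promoter and followed by an SV40 poly(A) signal. The annotation software labels this region Y-FAST, the parent tag derived from photoactive yellow protein, of which iFAST is an improved variant. These small tags are not fluorescent on their own but become so when they bind a cell-permeant fluorogen added to the medium, which allows on-demand labelling in live-cell microscopy. The catalogue lists an N-terminal His-tag, but neither feature table annotates one. Both tables instead show a partial Myc epitope match just after the coding sequence, so the exact tag arrangement should be checked against the sequence. No IRES is annotated despite the backbone name. The depositor and repository sequence records have the same length and the same order of features, differing only in their start coordinate.
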