Addgene plasmid #130809: pAG244 iFAST
Purpose: Expresses iFAST in mammalian cells
Depositing lab: Arnaud Gautier. Depositing organization: CNRS UMR 8640, Processus d'Activation Sélectif par Transfert d'Energie Uni-électronique ou Radiatif (PASTEUR). Publication: Improved Chemical-Genetic Fluorescent Markers for Live Cell Microscopy. Tebo AG, Pimenta FM, Zhang Y, Gautier A. Biochemistry. 2018 Oct 2;57(39):5648-5653. doi: 10.1021/acs.biochem.8b00649. Epub 2018 Sep 17. PubMed 30204425.
Backbone
  Vector backbone: pIRES
  Backbone size w/o insert (bp): 4005
  Total vector size (bp): 4380
  Vector type: Mammalian Expression
  Selectable markers: Neomycin (select with G418)
Growth in bacteria
  Bacterial resistance: Kanamycin, 50 μg/mL
  Growth temperature: 37°C
  Growth strain: DH5alpha
  Copy number: High Copy
Gene/Insert
  Gene/Insert name: iFAST (alt names: improved FAST; improved fluorescence-activating and absorption-shifting tag; FAST2)
  gRNA/shRNA sequence: x
  Species: Synthetic
  Insert size (bp): 375
  Promoter: CMV
  Tag / fusion protein: His-tag (N terminal on insert)
  Cloning method: Gibson Cloning
  Sequencing primers: 5′ CGCAAATGGGCGGTAGGCGTG
Terms and licenses: Academic/Nonprofit Terms; Industry Terms: Not Available to Industry
How to cite: pAG244 iFAST was a gift from Arnaud Gautier (Addgene plasmid # 130809 ; http://n2t.net/addgene:130809 ; RRID:Addgene_130809)
