>Addgene plasmid #130809 | pAG244 iFAST | depositor partial sequence | sequence record 250341 | iFAST sequence
ATGGAGCATGTTGCCTTTGGCAGTGAGGACATCGAGAACACTCTGGCCAAAATGGACGACGGACAACTGG
ATGGGTTGGCCTTTGGCGCAATTCAGCTCGATGGTGACGGGAATATCCTGCAGTACAATGCTGCTGAAGG
AGACATCACAGGCAGAGATCCCAAACAGGTGATTGGGAAGAACTTCTTCAAGGATGTTGCACCTGGAACG
GATTCTCCCGAGTTTTACGGCAAATTCAAGGAAGGCGTAGCGTCAGGGAATCTGAACACCATGTTCGAAT
GGATGATACCGACAAGCAGGGGACCAACCAAGGTCAAGATACACATGAAGAAAGCCCTTTCCGGTGACAG
CTATTGGGTCTTTGTGAAACGGGTG
